Addgene plasmid #101851: pTO_Snf7_LAP
Purpose: Tet-inducible expression of Snf7 from S. cerevisiae with a C-terminal GFP and long linker (LAP tag), compatible with Flp-In recombination for stable integration
Depositing lab: Daniel Gerlich. Depositing organization: Institut fuer Molekulare Biotechnologie (IMBA). Publication: Dynamic subunit turnover in ESCRT-III assemblies is regulated by Vps4 to mediate membrane remodelling during cytokinesis. Mierzwa BE, Chiaruttini N, Redondo-Morata L, von Filseck JM, Konig J, Larios J, Poser I, Muller-Reichert T, Scheuring S, Roux A, Gerlich DW. Nat Cell Biol. 2017 Jul;19(7):787-798. doi: 10.1038/ncb3559. Epub 2017 Jun 12. PubMed 28604678.
Backbone
  Vector backbone: pTO_LAP_N-DEST
  Backbone size w/o insert (bp): 6098
  Total vector size (bp): 6820
  Modifications to backbone: 1. Starting vector: pcDNA5/FRT/TO (Invitrogen) 2. Cloning of LAP tag with Gateway cloning sites: starting point mCherry_N_dest 2.1. inserted a point mutation in XbaI site to remove Dam methylation site so it can be used for cloning (from GATC to GAAG) -> pmCherry_N_dest 2.2.exchanged mCherry with GFP using KpnI and XbaI --> pLAP_N_dest 3. Inserted LAP tag and Gateway cloning site from pLAP_N_dest into pcDNA5/FRT/TO -> pTO_LAP_N-DEST
  Vector type: Mammalian Expression, Bacterial Expression ; Gateway cloning, Flp-FRT recombination, Tet-inducible expression
  Selectable markers: Hygromycin
Growth in bacteria
  Bacterial resistance: Ampicillin, 100 μg/mL
  Growth temperature: 37°C
  Growth strain: NEB Stable
  Copy number: High Copy
Gene/Insert
  Gene/Insert name: SNF7 (alt name: YLR025W)
  Species: S. cerevisiae (budding yeast)
  Insert size (bp): 722
  GenBank ID: NM_001181912.1
  Entrez Gene: SNF7 (a.k.a. YLR025W, DID1, RNS4, VPL5, VPS32)
  Promoter: CMV
  Tag / fusion protein: Localization and Affinity Purification (LAP) tag (C terminal on backbone)
  Cloning method: Gateway Cloning
  Sequencing primers: 5′ TACGGTGGGAGGTCTAT; 3′ TAGAAGGCACAGTCGAGG
Terms and licenses: Academic/Nonprofit Terms; Industry Terms: Not Available to Industry
Depositor comments: Part of the plasmid was derived from pmCherry_N_dest from the Helenius Lab (ETH Zuerich)
How to cite: pTO_Snf7_LAP was a gift from Daniel Gerlich (Addgene plasmid # 101851 ; http://n2t.net/addgene:101851 ; RRID:Addgene_101851)
