[The description below was written by a language model from this plasmid's Addgene catalogue record and pLannotate feature annotations shown in this document.]
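Description:
pTO_Snf7_LAP is a 6.8 kb mammalian expression plasmid built on pTO_LAP_N-DEST, a Gateway destination derivative of pcDNA5/FRT/TO into which a LAP (localization and affinity purification) tag cassette was transferred. It is maintained in E. coli through a high-copy ColE1/pUC-type origin and an ampicillin resistance gene. A fragment of the f1 origin and remnants of lac regulatory sequence are also annotated in the backbone.

The payload is the budding yeast ESCRT-III subunit gene SNF7 (YLR025W, also known as VPS32/DID1), introduced by Gateway recombination and therefore flanked by attB1 and attB2 sites. Transcription is driven by the CMV enhancer/promoter followed by tet operator sequences, which the annotation software labels as fragments of PLtetO-1 and TRE3GV. In cells expressing the Tet repressor, this arrangement keeps the promoter silent until tetracycline or doxycycline is added. Downstream of attB2, the Snf7 reading frame continues into the C-terminal LAP tag. The tag is annotated as a short TEV-cleavage-related element, an S-tag and EGFP, which together act as a long linker with a fluorescent and affinity handle, and the unit ends at the bGH polyadenylation signal.

An FRT site sits directly upstream of a hygromycin resistance coding sequence with an SV40 poly(A) signal. No complete promoter is annotated in front of this gene. This fits the Flp-In design, in which Flp-mediated integration at a genomic FRT locus places the marker behind a resident promoter, so hygromycin selects correctly targeted stable lines. The construct is intended for generating isogenic, inducible cell lines expressing GFP-tagged yeast Snf7, and it was deposited with a study of ESCRT-III subunit turnover and Vps4 regulation during cytokinesis.
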