Features (pLannotate 1.2.2; 26 found; start..end, strand, type, name):
     28..80      -  misc_feature   bom (fragment): basis of mobility region from pBR322
    235..614     +  enhancer       CMV enhancer: human cytomegalovirus immediate early enhancer
    615..818     +  promoter       CMV promoter: human cytomegalovirus (CMV) immediate early promoter
    820..839     +  promoter       PLtetO-1 promoter (fragment): modified phage lambda PL promoter with tet operator sites (Lutz and Bujard, 1997)
    841..860     +  promoter       PLtetO-1 promoter (fragment): modified phage lambda PL promoter with tet operator sites (Lutz and Bujard, 1997)
    868..901     +  promoter       TRE3GV promoter (fragment): 3rd-generation Tet-responsive promoter that can be activated by binding of Tet-On® 3G, optimized for retroviral and lentiviral vectors
   1036..1053    +  protein_bind   attB1 (fragment): mutant version of attB; core recombination site for the Gateway® BP reaction BP Clonase™
   1059..1778    +  CDS            SNF7: SNF7_YEAST - Also known as DID1 From Saccharomyces cerevisiae (strain ATCC 204508 / S288c) (Baker's yeast).
   1781..1804    -  protein_bind   attB2: mutant version of attB; recombination site for the Gateway® BP reaction BP Clonase™
   1823..1843    +  CDS            capTEV™ (fragment): composite tag for in vivo biotinylation, TEV protease cleavage, and 6xHis tagging
   1857..1901    +  CDS            S-Tag: affinity and epitope tag derived from pancreatic ribonuclease A
   1992..2711    +  CDS            EGFP: the original enhanced GFP (Yang et al., 1996) mammalian codon-optimized
   2778..3002    +  polyA_signal   bGH poly(A) signal: bovine growth hormone polyadenylation signal
   3006..3027    +  promoter       SV40 promoter (fragment): SV40 enhancer and early promoter
   3048..3281    +  rep_origin     f1 ori (fragment) (sequence partly withheld): f1 bacteriophage origin of replication; arrow indicates direction of (+) strand synthesis
   3286..3333    +  protein_bind   FRT: FLP-mediated recombination occurs in the 8-bp core sequence TCTAGAAA (Turan and Bode, 2011). FLP recombinase from the Saccharomyces cerevisiae 2μ plasmid
   3341..4363    +  CDS            HygR: aminoglycoside phosphotransferase from E. coli; aph(4)-Ia; confers resistance to hygromycin
   4373..4498    +  CDS            ble (fragment): BLE_KLEPN - Experimental evidence at protein level: Swiss-Prot protein existence level 1. Binding protein with a strong affinity to the bleomycin family of antibiotics. Binds to CL990; an antimitotic-antibiotic compound. From Klebsiella pneumoniae.
   4493..4614    +  polyA_signal   SV40 poly(A) signal: SV40 polyadenylation signal
   4687..4703    -  protein_bind   lac operator: The lac repressor binds to the lac operator to inhibit transcription in E. coli. This inhibition can be relieved by adding lactose or isopropyl-β-D-thiogalactopyranoside (IPTG). lac repressor encoded by lacI
   4711..4741    -  promoter       lac promoter: promoter for the E. coli lac operon
   4756..4777    -  protein_bind   CAP binding site: CAP binding activates transcription in the presence of cAMP. E. coli catabolite activator protein
   4790..4882    -  CDS            lacI (fragment): lac repressor; lacI; The lac repressor binds to the lac operator to inhibit transcription in E. coli. This inhibition can be relieved by adding lactose or isopropyl-β-D-thiogalactopyranoside (IPTG).
   5065..5653    -  rep_origin     ori: high-copy-number ColE1/pMB1/pBR322/pUC origin of replication
   5824..6684    -  CDS            AmpR: β-lactamase; bla; confers resistance to ampicillin, carbenicillin, and related antibiotics
   6685..6789    -  promoter       AmpR promoter: bla
>Addgene plasmid #101851 | pTO_Snf7_LAP | addgene full sequence | sequence record 200251 | Addgene NGS Result
GACGGATCGGGAGATCTCCCGATCCCCTATGGTGCACTCTCAGTACAATCTGCTCTGATGCCGCATAGTT
AAGCCAGTATCTGCTCCCTGCTTGTGTGTTGGAGGTCGCTGAGTAGTGCGCGAGCAAAATTTAAGCTACA
ACAAGGCAAGGCTTGACCGACAATTGCATGAAGAATCTGCTTAGGGTTAGGCGTTTTGCGCTGCTTCGCG
ATGTACGGGCCAGATATACGCGTTGACATTGATTATTGACTAGTTATTAATAGTAATCAATTACGGGGTC
ATTAGTTCATAGCCCATATATGGAGTTCCGCGTTACATAACTTACGGTAAATGGCCCGCCTGGCTGACCG
CCCAACGACCCCCGCCCATTGACGTCAATAATGACGTATGTTCCCATAGTAACGCCAATAGGGACTTTCC
ATTGACGTCAATGGGTGGAGTATTTACGGTAAACTGCCCACTTGGCAGTACATCAAGTGTATCATATGCC
AAGTACGCCCCCTATTGACGTCAATGACGGTAAATGGCCCGCCTGGCATTATGCCCAGTACATGACCTTA
TGGGACTTTCCTACTTGGCAGTACATCTACGTATTAGTCATCGCTATTACCATGGTGATGCGGTTTTGGC
AGTACATCAATGGGCGTGGATAGCGGTTTGACTCACGGGGATTTCCAAGTCTCCACCCCATTGACGTCAA
TGGGAGTTTGTTTTGGCACCAAAATCAACGGGACTTTCCAAAATGTCGTAACAACTCCGCCCCATTGACG
CAAATGGGCGGTAGGCGTGTACGGTGGGAGGTCTATATAAGCAGAGCTCTCCCTATCAGTGATAGAGATC
TCCCTATCAGTGATAGAGATCGTCGACGAGCTCGTTTAGTGAACCGTCAGATCGCCTGGAGACGCCATCC
ACGCTGTTTTGACCTCCATAGAAGACACCGGGACCGATCCAGCCTCCGGACTCTAGCGTTTAAACTTAAG
CTTGGTACCGAGCTCGGATCCACTAGTCCAGTGTGGTGGAATTCTGCAGATATCACAAGTTTGTACAAAA
AAGTTGGCATGTGGTCATCACTTTTTGGTTGGACATCAAGTAATGCCAAGAATAAAGAGTCACCAACAAA
GGCCATAGTGCGGTTGAGGGAGCATATCAACCTTCTATCCAAAAAGCAATCGCATTTACGTACTCAAATT
ACAAATCAAGAGAATGAAGCTAGAATCTTTTTGACGAAGGGCAATAAAGTAATGGCGAAGAATGCACTTA
AAAAGAAGAAGACAATCGAACAACTTTTAAGTAAGGTAGAAGGCACAATGGAGTCTATGGAACAGCAGCT
ATTCTCTATAGAAAGTGCAAACTTAAATCTAGAGACAATGAGGGCTATGCAGGAAGGTGCTAAGGCAATG
AAAACTATTCACAGTGGCCTTGACATAGATAAAGTGGATGAAACTATGGACGAGATAAGGGAGCAAGTCG
AATTAGGAGATGAAATAAGCGACGCTATATCCAGGCCTTTAATTACTGGGGCAAACGAGGTGGATGAAGA
TGAGCTGGACGAGGAATTGGACATGCTGGCTCAAGAAAATGCTAACCAAGAAACGTCCAAGATCGTTAAT
AATAATGTTAATGCGGCGCCTATCTCAGAGAACAAAGTCTCACTACCTAGTGTTCCAAGTAATAAAATTA
AACAAAGTGAGAACTCTGTGAAGGACGGGGAAGAGGAAGAGGATGAAGAAGATGAAGATGAAAAAGCATT
AAGAGAACTACAAGCAGAAATGGGGCTTTGCCCAACTTTCTTGTACAAAGTGGTACCGGTCGCCACCGCA
AGCGAGAATCTTTATTTTCAGGGCGCCGCCAAATTCAAAGAAACCGCTGCTGCTAAATTCGAACGCCAGC
ACATGGACAGCGGAGGTGGAGGTTCGAGCGGTCCCTCGGGTTCGTCGAGCCTGGAAGTTCTGTTCCAGGG
GCCCCTGTCGTCGAGCGGTCCCTCGGGTTCGATGGTGAGCAAAGGCGAGGAGCTGTTCACCGGGGTGGTG
CCCATCCTGGTCGAGCTGGACGGCGACGTAAACGGCCACAAGTTCAGCGTGTCCGGCGAGGGCGAGGGCG
ATGCCACCTACGGCAAGCTGACCCTGAAGTTCATCTGCACCACCGGCAAGCTGCCCGTGCCCTGGCCCAC
CCTCGTGACCACCCTGACCTACGGCGTGCAGTGCTTCAGCCGCTACCCCGACCACATGAAGCAGCACGAC
TTCTTCAAGTCCGCCATGCCCGAAGGCTACGTCCAGGAGCGCACCATCTTCTTCAAGGACGACGGCAACT
ACAAGACCCGCGCCGAGGTGAAGTTCGAGGGCGACACCCTGGTGAACCGCATCGAGCTGAAGGGCATCGA
CTTCAAGGAGGACGGCAACATCCTGGGGCACAAGCTGGAGTACAACTACAACAGCCACAACGTCTATATC
ATGGCCGACAAGCAGAAGAACGGCATCAAGGTGAACTTCAAGATCCGCCACAACATCGAGGACGGCAGCG
TGCAGCTCGCCGACCACTACCAGCAGAACACCCCCATCGGCGACGGCCCCGTGCTGCTGCCCGACAACCA
CTACCTGAGCACCCAGTCCGCCCTGAGCAAAGACCCCAACGAGAAGCGCGATCACATGGTCCTTAAGGAG
TTCGTGACCGCCGCCGGGATCACTCTCGGCATGGACGAGCTGTACAAGTAAGATATCCAGCACAGTGGCG
GCCGCTCGAGTCTAGAGGGCCCGTTTAAACCCGCTGATCAGCCTCGACTGTGCCTTCTAGTTGCCAGCCA
TCTGTTGTTTGCCCCTCCCCCGTGCCTTCCTTGACCCTGGAAGGTGCCACTCCCACTGTCCTTTCCTAAT
AAAATGAGGAAATTGCATCGCATTGTCTGAGTAGGTGTCATTCTATTCTGGGGGGTGGGGTGGGGCAGGA
CAGCAAGGGGGAGGATTGGGAAGACAATAGCAGGCATGCTGGGGATGCGGTGGGCTCTATGGCTTCTGAG
GCGGAAAGAACCAGCTGGGGCTCTAGGGGGTATCCCC
[124 nt withheld, positions 3048-3171]
C
[91 nt withheld, positions 3173-3263]
AGGGTGATGGTTCACGTACCTAGAAGTTCCTATTCCGAAGTTCCTATTCTCTAGAAAGTATAGGAACTTC
CTTGGCCAAAAAGCCTGAACTCACCGCGACGTCTGTCGAGAAGTTTCTGATCGAAAAGTTCGACAGCGTC
TCCGACCTGATGCAGCTCTCGGAGGGCGAAGAATCTCGTGCTTTCAGCTTCGATGTAGGAGGGCGTGGAT
ATGTCCTGCGGGTAAATAGCTGCGCCGATGGTTTCTACAAAGATCGTTATGTTTATCGGCACTTTGCATC
GGCCGCGCTCCCGATTCCGGAAGTGCTTGACATTGGGGAATTCAGCGAGAGCCTGACCTATTGCATCTCC
CGCCGTGCACAGGGTGTCACGTTGCAAGACCTGCCTGAAACCGAACTGCCCGCTGTTCTGCAGCCGGTCG
CGGAGGCCATGGATGCGATCGCTGCGGCCGATCTTAGCCAGACGAGCGGGTTCGGCCCATTCGGACCGCA
AGGAATCGGTCAATACACTACATGGCGTGATTTCATATGCGCGATTGCTGATCCCCATGTGTATCACTGG
CAAACTGTGATGGACGACACCGTCAGTGCGTCCGTCGCGCAGGCTCTCGATGAGCTGATGCTTTGGGCCG
AGGACTGCCCCGAAGTCCGGCACCTCGTGCACGCGGATTTCGGCTCCAACAATGTCCTGACGGACAATGG
CCGCATAACAGCGGTCATTGACTGGAGCGAGGCGATGTTCGGGGATTCCCAATACGAGGTCGCCAACATC
TTCTTCTGGAGGCCGTGGTTGGCTTGTATGGAGCAGCAGACGCGCTACTTCGAGCGGAGGCATCCGGAGC
TTGCAGGATCGCCGCGGCTCCGGGCGTATATGCTCCGCATTGGTCTTGACCAACTCTATCAGAGCTTGGT
TGACGGCAATTTCGATGATGCAGCTTGGGCGCAGGGTCGATGCGACGCAATCGTCCGATCCGGAGCCGGG
ACTGTCGGGCGTACACAAATCGCCCGCAGAAGCGCGGCCGTCTGGACCGATGGCTGTGTAGAAGTACTCG
CCGATAGTGGAAACCGACGCCCCAGCACTCGTCCGAGGGCAAAGGAATAGCACGTACTACGAGATTTCGA
TTCCACCGCCGCCTTCTATGAAAGGTTGGGCTTCGGAATCGTTTTCCGGGACGCCGGCTGGATGATCCTC
CAGCGCGGGGATCTCATGCTGGAGTTCTTCGCCCACCCCAACTTGTTTATTGCAGCTTATAATGGTTACA
AATAAAGCAATAGCATCACAAATTTCACAAATAAAGCATTTTTTTCACTGCATTCTAGTTGTGGTTTGTC
CAAACTCATCAATGTATCTTATCATGTCTGTATACCGTCGACCTCTAGCTAGAGCTTGGCGTAATCATGG
TCATAGCTGTTTCCTGTGTGAAATTGTTATCCGCTCACAATTCCACACAACATACGAGCCGGAAGCATAA
AGTGTAAAGCCTGGGGTGCCTAATGAGTGAGCTAACTCACATTAATTGCGTTGCGCTCACTGCCCGCTTT
CCAGTCGGGAAACCTGTCGTGCCAGCTGCATTAATGAATCGGCCAACGCGCGGGGAGAGGCGGTTTGCGT
ATTGGGCGCTCTTCCGCTTCCTCGCTCACTGACTCGCTGCGCTCGGTCGTTCGGCTGCGGCGAGCGGTAT
CAGCTCACTCAAAGGCGGTAATACGGTTATCCACAGAATCAGGGGATAACGCAGGAAAGAACATGTGAGC
AAAAGGCCAGCAAAAGGCCAGGAACCGTAAAAAGGCCGCGTTGCTGGCGTTTTTCCATAGGCTCCGCCCC
CCTGACGAGCATCACAAAAATCGACGCTCAAGTCAGAGGTGGCGAAACCCGACAGGACTATAAAGATACC
AGGCGTTTCCCCCTGGAAGCTCCCTCGTGCGCTCTCCTGTTCCGACCCTGCCGCTTACCGGATACCTGTC
CGCCTTTCTCCCTTCGGGAAGCGTGGCGCTTTCTCATAGCTCACGCTGTAGGTATCTCAGTTCGGTGTAG
GTCGTTCGCTCCAAGCTGGGCTGTGTGCACGAACCCCCCGTTCAGCCCGACCGCTGCGCCTTATCCGGTA
ACTATCGTCTTGAGTCCAACCCGGTAAGACACGACTTATCGCCACTGGCAGCAGCCACTGGTAACAGGAT
TAGCAGAGCGAGGTATGTAGGCGGTGCTACAGAGTTCTTGAAGTGGTGGCCTAACTACGGCTACACTAGA
AGAACAGTATTTGGTATCTGCGCTCTGCTGAAGCCAGTTACCTTCGGAAAAAGAGTTGGTAGCTCTTGAT
CCGGCAAACAAACCACCGCTGGTAGCGGTGGTTTTTTTGTTTGCAAGCAGCAGATTACGCGCAGAAAAAA
AGGATCTCAAGAAGATCCTTTGATCTTTTCTACGGGGTCTGACGCTCAGTGGAACGAAAACTCACGTTAA
GGGATTTTGGTCATGAGATTATCAAAAAGGATCTTCACCTAGATCCTTTTAAATTAAAAATGAAGTTTTA
AATCAATCTAAAGTATATATGAGTAAACTTGGTCTGACAGTTACCAATGCTTAATCAGTGAGGCACCTAT
CTCAGCGATCTGTCTATTTCGTTCATCCATAGTTGCCTGACTCCCCGTCGTGTAGATAACTACGATACGG
GAGGGCTTACCATCTGGCCCCAGTGCTGCAATGATACCGCGAGACCCACGCTCACCGGCTCCAGATTTAT
CAGCAATAAACCAGCCAGCCGGAAGGGCCGAGCGCAGAAGTGGTCCTGCAACTTTATCCGCCTCCATCCA
GTCTATTAATTGTTGCCGGGAAGCTAGAGTAAGTAGTTCGCCAGTTAATAGTTTGCGCAACGTTGTTGCC
ATTGCTACAGGCATCGTGGTGTCACGCTCGTCGTTTGGTATGGCTTCATTCAGCTCCGGTTCCCAACGAT
CAAGGCGAGTTACATGATCCCCCATGTTGTGCAAAAAAGCGGTTAGCTCCTTCGGTCCTCCGATCGTTGT
CAGAAGTAAGTTGGCCGCAGTGTTATCACTCATGGTTATGGCAGCACTGCATAATTCTCTTACTGTCATG
CCATCCGTAAGATGCTTTTCTGTGACTGGTGAGTACTCAACCAAGTCATTCTGAGAATAGTGTATGCGGC
GACCGAGTTGCTCTTGCCCGGCGTCAATACGGGATAATACCGCGCCACATAGCAGAACTTTAAAAGTGCT
CATCATTGGAAAACGTTCTTCGGGGCGAAAACTCTCAAGGATCTTACCGCTGTTGAGATCCAGTTCGATG
TAACCCACTCGTGCACCCAACTGATCTTCAGCATCTTTTACTTTCACCAGCGTTTCTGGGTGAGCAAAAA
CAGGAAGGCAAAATGCCGCAAAAAAGGGAATAAGGGCGACACGGAAATGTTGAATACTCATACTCTTCCT
TTTTCAATATTATTGAAGCATTTATCAGGGTTATTGTCTCATGAGCGGATACATATTTGAATGTATTTAG
AAAAATAAACAAATAGGGGTTCCGCGCACATTTCCCCGAAAAGTGCCACCTGACGTC
